>Addgene plasmid #242900 | PB_rtTA_BsmB-HNRNPU_sgRNA_5 | addgene full sequence | sequence record 487117 | Addgene NGS Result
GAGGGCCTATTTCCCATGATTCCTTCATATTTGCATATACGATACAAGGCTGTTAGAGAGATAATTGGAA
TTAATTTGACTGTAAACACAAAGATATTAGTACAAAATACGTGACGTAGAAAGTAATAATTTCTTGGGTA
GTTTGCAGTTTTAAAATTATGTTTTAAAATGGACTATCATATGCTTATCGTAACTTGAAAGTATTTCGAT
TTCTTGGCTTTATATATCTTGTGGAAAGGACGAAACACCGAAGCGGCGCCTCTCCGACAAGTTTTAGAGC
TAGAAATAGCAAGTTAAAATAAGGCTAGTCCGTTATCAACTTGAAAAAGTGGCACCGAGTCGGTGCTTTT
TTTCCGCATTAACCCACCCAAGATCTGGCCTCCGCGCCGGGTTTTGGCGCCTCCCGCGGGCGCCCCCCTC
CTCACGGCGAGCGCTGCCACGTCAGACGAAGGGCGCAGCGAGCGTCCTGATCCTTCCGCCCGGACGCTCA
GGACAGCGGCCCGCTGCTCATAAGACTCGGCCTTAGAACCCCAGTATCAGCAGAAGGACATTTTAGGACG
GGACTTGGGTGACTCTAGGGCACTGGTTTTCTTTCCAGAGAGCGGAACAGGCGAGGAAAAGTAGTCCCTT
CTCGGCGATTCTGCGGAGGGATCTCCGTGGGGCGGTGAACGCCGATGATTATATAAGGACGCGCCGGGTG
TGGCACAGCTAGTTCCGTCGCAGCCGGGATTTGGGTCGCGGTTCTTGTTTGTGGATCGCTGTGATCGTCA
CTTGGTGAGTAGCGGGCTGCTGGGCTGGCCGGGGCTTTCGTGGCCGCCGGGCCGCTCGGTGGGACGGAAG
CGTGTGGAGAGACCGCCAAGGGCTGTAGTCTGGGTCCGCGAGCAAGGTTGCCCTGAACTGGGGGTTGGGG
GGAGCGCAGCAAAATGGCGGCTGTTCCCGAGTCTTGAATGGAAGACGCTTGTGAGGCGGGCTGTGAGGTC
GTTGAAACAAGGTGGGGGGCATGGTGGGCGGCAAGAACCCAAGGTCTTGAGGCCTTCGCTAATGCGGGAA
AGCTCTTATTCGGGTGAGATGGGCTGGGGCACCATCTGGGGACCCTGACGTGAAGTTTGTCACTGACTGG
AGAACTCGGTTTGTCGTCTGTTGCGGGGGCGGCAGTTATGGCGGTGCCGTTGGGCAGTGCACCCGTACCT
TTGGGAGCGCGCGCCCTCGTCGTGTCGTGACGTCACCCGTTCTGTTGGCTTATAATGCAGGGTGGGGCCA
CCTGCCGGTAGGTGTGCGGTAGGCTTTTCTCCGTCGCAGGACGCAGGGTTCGGGCCTAGGGTAGGCTCTC
CTGAATCGACAGGCGCCGGACCTCTGGTGAGGGGAGGGATAAGTGAGGCGTCAGTTTCTTTGGTCGGTTT
TATGTACCTATCTTCTTAAGTAGCTGAAGCTCCGGTTTTGAACTATGCGCTCGGGGTTGGCGAGTGTGTT
TTGTGAAGTTTTTTAGGCACCTTTTGAAATGTAATCATTTGGGTCAATATGTAATTTTCAGTGTTAGACT
AGTAAATTGTCCGCTAAATTCTGGCCGTTTTTGGCTTTTTTGTTAGACGAAGCTTGGTACCGAGCTCGGA
TCTCCACCCCGTACCGGTCCTGCAGTCGAATTCACCATGTCTAGACTGGACAAGAGCAAAGTCATAAACG
GAGCTCTGGAATTACTCAATGGTGTCGGTATCGAAGGCCTGACGACAAGGAAACTCGCTCAAAAGCTGGG
AGTTGAGCAGCCTACCCTGTACTGGCACGTGAAGAACAAGCGGGCCCTGCTCGATGCCCTGCCAATCGAG
ATGCTGGACAGGCATCATACCCACTTCTGCCCCCTGGAAGGCGAGTCATGGCAAGACTTTCTGCGGAACA
ACGCCAAGTCATACCGCTGTGCTCTCCTCTCACATCGCGACGGGGCTAAAGTGCATCTCGGCACCCGCCC
AACAGAGAAACAGTACGAAACCCTGGAAAATCAGCTCGCGTTCCTGTGTCAGCAAGGCTTCTCCCTGGAG
AACGCACTGTACGCTCTGTCCGCCGTGGGCCACTTTACACTGGGCTGCGTATTGGAGGAACAGGAGCATC
AAGTAGCAAAAGAGGAAAGAGAGACACCTACCACCGATTCTATGCCCCCACTTCTGAGACAAGCAATTGA
GCTGTTCGACCGGCAGGGAGCCGAACCTGCCTTCCTTTTCGGCCTGGAACTAATCATATGTGGCCTGGAG
AAACAGCTAAAGTGCGAAAGCGGCGGGCCGACCGACGCCCTTGACGATTTTGACTTAGACATGCTCCCAG
CCGATGCCCTTGACGACTTTGACCTTGATATGCTGCCTGCTGACGCTCTTGACGATTTTGACCTTGACAT
GCTCCCCGGGTAACTAAGTAAGGATCCGCGGCCGCACTAGAGGAATTCCGCCCCTCTCCCCCCCCCCCCT
AACGTTACTGGCCGAAGCCGCTTGGAATAAGGCCGGTGTGCGTTTGTCTATATGTTATTTTCCACCATAT
TGCCGTCTTTTGGCAATGTGAGGGCCCGGAAACCTGGCCCTGTCTTCTTGACGAGCATTCCTAGGGGTCT
TTCCCCTCTCGCCAAAGGAATGCAAGGTCTGTTGAATGTCGTGAAGGAAGCAGTTCCTCTGGAAGCTTCT
TGAAGACAAACAACGTCTGTAGCGACCCTTTGCAGGCAGCGGAACCCCCCACCTGGCGACAGGTGCCTCT
GCGGCCAAAAGCCACGTGTATAAGATACACCTGCAAAGGCGGCACAACCCCAGTGCCACGTTGTGAGTTG
GATAGTTGTGGAAAGAGTCAAATGGCTCTCCTCAAGCGTATTCAACAAGGGGCTGAAGGATGCCCAGAAG
GTACCCCATTGTATGGGATCTGATCTGGGGCCTCGGTGCACATGCTTTACATGTGTTTAGTCGAGGTTAA
AAAAACGTCTAGGCCCCCCGAACCACGGGGACGTGGTTTTCCTTTGAAAAACACGATGATAAGCTTACCG
GTCCACCATGATTGAACAAGATGGATTGCACGCAGGTTCTCCGGCCGCTTGGGTGGAGAGGCTATTCGGC
TATGACTGGGCACAACAGACAATCGGCTGCTCTGATGCCGCCGTGTTCCGGCTGTCAGCGCAGGGGCGCC
CGGTTCTTTTTGTCAAGACCGACCTGTCCGGTGCCCTGAATGAACTGCAAGACGAGGCAGCGCGGCTATC
GTGGCTGGCCACGACGGGCGTTCCTTGCGCAGCTGTGCTCGACGTTGTCACTGAAGCGGGAAGGGACTGG
CTGCTATTGGGCGAAGTGCCGGGGCAGGATCTCCTGTCATCTCACCTTGCTCCTGCCGAGAAAGTATCCA
TCATGGCTGATGCAATGCGGCGGCTGCATACGCTTGATCCGGCTACCTGCCCATTCGACCACCAAGCGAA
ACATCGCATCGAGCGAGCACGTACTCGGATGGAAGCCGGTCTTGTCGATCAGGATGATCTGGACGAAGAG
CATCAGGGGCTCGCGCCAGCCGAACTGTTCGCCAGGCTCAAGGCGAGCATGCCCGACGGCGAGGATCTCG
TCGTGACCCATGGCGATGCCTGCTTGCCGAATATCATGGTGGAAAATGGCCGCTTTTCTGGATTCATCGA
CTGTGGCCGGCTGGGTGTGGCGGACCGCTATCAGGACATAGCGTTGGCTACCCGTGATATTGCTGAAGAG
CTTGGCGGCGAATGGGCTGACCGCTTCCTCGTGCTTTACGGTATCGCCGCTCCCGATTCGCAGCGCATCG
CCTTCTATCGCCTTCTTGACGAGTTCTTCTGACAATCAACCTCTGGATTACAAAATTTGTGGTTAACTAA
CTAAACTTGTTTATTGCAGCTTATAATGGTTACAAATAAAGCAATAGCATCACAAATTTCACAAATAAAG
CATTTTTTTCACTGCATTCTAGTTGTGGTTTGTCCAAACTCATCAATGTATCTTATCATGTCTGGAATTG
ACTCAAATGATGTCAATTAGTCTATCAGAAGCTCATCTGGTCTCCCTTCCGGGGGACAAGACATCCCTGT
TTAATATTTAAACAGCAGTGTTCCCAAACTGGGTTCTTATATCCCTTGCTCTGGTCAACCAGGTTGCAGG
GTTTCCTGTCCTCACAGGAACGAAGTCCCTAAAGAAACAGTGGCAGCCAGGTTTAGCCCCGGAATTGACT
GGATTCCTTTTTTAGGGCCCATTGGTATGGCTTTTTCCCCGTATCCCCCCAGGTGTCTGCAGGCTCAAAG
AGCAGCGAGAAGCGTTCAGAGGAAAGCGATCCCGTGCCACCTTCCCCGTGCCCGGGCTGTCCCCGCACGC
TGCCGGCTCGGGGATGCGGGGGGAGCGCCGGACCGGAGCGGAGCCCCGGGCGGCTCGCTGCTGCCCCCTA
GCGGGGGAGGGACGTAATTACATCCCTGGGGGCTTTGGGGGGGGGCTGTCCCTGATATCTATAACAAGAA
AATATATATATAATAAGTTATCACGTAAGTAGAACATGAAATAACAATATAATTATCGTATGAGTTAAAT
CTTAAAAGTCACGTAAAAGATAATCATGCGTCATTTTGACTCACGCGGTCGTTATAGTTCAAAATCAGTG
ACACTTACCGCATTGACAAGCACGCCTCACGGGAGCTCCAAGCGGCGACTGAGATGTCCTAAATGCACAG
CGACGGATTCGCGCTATTTAGAAAGAGAGAGCAATATTTCAAGAATGCATGCGTCAATTTTACGCAGACT
ATCTTTCTAGGGTTAATCTAGCTGCATCAGGATCATATCGTCGGGTCTTTTTTCCGGCTCAGTCATCGCC
CAAGCTGGCGCTATCTGGGCATCGGGGAGGAAGAAGCCCGTGCCTTTTCCCGCGAGGTTGAAGCGGCATG
GAAAGAGTTTGCCGAGGATGACTGCTGCTGCATTGACGTTGAGCGAAAACGCACGTTTACCATGATGATT
CGGGAAGGTGTGGCCATGCACGCCTTTAACGGTGAACTGTTCGTTCAGGCCACCTGGGATACCAGTTCGT
CGCGGCTTTTCCGGACACAGTTCCGGATGGTCAGCCCGAAGCGCATCAGCAACCCGAACAATACCGGCGA
CAGCCGGAACTGCCGTGCCGGTGTGCAGATTAATGACAGCGGTGCGGCGCTGGGATATTACGTCAGCGAG
GACGGGTATCCTGGCTGGATGCCGCAGAAATGGACATGGATACCCCGTGAGTTACCCGGCGGGCGCGCTT
GGCGTAATCATGGTCATAGCTGTTTCCTGTGTGAAATTGTTATCCGCTCACAATTCCACACAACATACGA
GCCGGAAGCATAAAGTGTAAAGCCTGGGGTGCCTAATGAGTGAGCTAACTCACATTAATTGCGTTGCGCT
CACTGCCCGCTTTCCAGTCGGGAAACCTGTCGTGCCAGCTGCATTAATGAATCGGCCAACGCGCGGGGAG
AGGCGGTTTGCGTATTGGGCGCTCTTCCGCTTCCTCGCTCACTGACTCGCTGCGCTCGGTCGTTCGGCTG
CGGCGAGCGGTATCAGCTCACTCAAAGGCGGTAATACGGTTATCCACAGAATCAGGGGATAACGCAGGAA
AGAACATGTGAGCAAAAGGCCAGCAAAAGGCCAGGAACCGTAAAAAGGCCGCGTTGCTGGCGTTTTTCCA
TAGGCTCCGCCCCCCTGACGAGCATCACAAAAATCGACGCTCAAGTCAGAGGTGGCGAAACCCGACAGGA
CTATAAAGATACCAGGCGTTTCCCCCTGGAAGCTCCCTCGTGCGCTCTCCTGTTCCGACCCTGCCGCTTA
CCGGATACCTGTCCGCCTTTCTCCCTTCGGGAAGCGTGGCGCTTTCTCATAGCTCACGCTGTAGGTATCT
CAGTTCGGTGTAGGTCGTTCGCTCCAAGCTGGGCTGTGTGCACGAACCCCCCGTTCAGCCCGACCGCTGC
GCCTTATCCGGTAACTATCGTCTTGAGTCCAACCCGGTAAGACACGACTTATCGCCACTGGCAGCAGCCA
CTGGTAACAGGATTAGCAGAGCGAGGTATGTAGGCGGTGCTACAGAGTTCTTGAAGTGGTGGCCTAACTA
CGGCTACACTAGAAGAACAGTATTTGGTATCTGCGCTCTGCTGAAGCCAGTTACCTTCGGAAAAAGAGTT
GGTAGCTCTTGATCCGGCAAACAAACCACCGCTGGTAGCGGTGGTTTTTTTGTTTGCAAGCAGCAGATTA
CGCGCAGAAAAAAAGGATCTCAAGAAGATCCTTTGATCTTTTCTACGGGGTCTGACGCTCAGTGGAACGA
AAACTCACGTTAAGGGATTTTGGTCATGAGATTATCAAAAAGGATCTTCACCTAGATCCTTTTAAATTAA
AAATGAAGTTTTAAATCAATCTAAAGTATATATGAGTAAACTTGGTCTGACAGTTACCAATGCTTAATCA
GTGAGGCACCTATCTCAGCGATCTGTCTATTTCGTTCATCCATAGTTGCCTGACTCCCCGTCGTGTAGAT
AACTACGATACGGGAGGGCTTACCATCTGGCCCCAGTGCTGCAATGATACCGCGAGACCCACGCTCACCG
GCTCCAGATTTATCAGCAATAAACCAGCCAGCCGGAAGGGCCGAGCGCAGAAGTGGTCCTGCAACTTTAT
CCGCCTCCATCCAGTCTATTAATTGTTGCCGGGAAGCTAGAGTAAGTAGTTCGCCAGTTAATAGTTTGCG
CAACGTTGTTGCCATTGCTACAGGCATCGTGGTGTCACGCTCGTCGTTTGGTATGGCTTCATTCAGCTCC
GGTTCCCAACGATCAAGGCGAGTTACATGATCCCCCATGTTGTGCAAAAAAGCGGTTAGCTCCTTCGGTC
CTCCGATCGTTGTCAGAAGTAAGTTGGCCGCAGTGTTATCACTCATGGTTATGGCAGCACTGCATAATTC
TCTTACTGTCATGCCATCCGTAAGATGCTTTTCTGTGACTGGTGAGTACTCAACCAAGTCATTCTGAGAA
TAGTGTATGCGGCGACCGAGTTGCTCTTGCCCGGCGTCAATACGGGATAATACCGCGCCACATAGCAGAA
CTTTAAAAGTGCTCATCATTGGAAAACGTTCTTCGGGGCGAAAACTCTCAAGGATCTTACCGCTGTTGAG
ATCCAGTTCGATGTAACCCACTCGTGCACCCAACTGATCTTCAGCATCTTTTACTTTCACCAGCGTTTCT
GGGTGAGCAAAAACAGGAAGGCAAAATGCCGCAAAAAAGGGAATAAGGGCGACACGGAAATGTTGAATAC
TCATACTCTTCCTTTTTCAATATTATTGAAGCATTTATCAGGGTTATTGTCTCATGAGCGGATACATATT
TGAATGTATTTAGAAAAATAAACAAATAGGGGTTCCGCGCACATTTCCCCGAAAAGTGCCACCTAAATTG
TAAGCGTTAATATTTTGTTAAAATTCGCGTTAAATTTTTGTTAAATCAGCTCATTTTTTAACCAATAGGC
CGAAATCGGCAAAATCCCTTATAAATCAAAAGAATAGACCGAGATAGGGT
[37 nt withheld, positions 7541-7577]
AAAGAACGTGGACTCCAACGTCAAAGG
[49 nt withheld, positions 7605-7653]
T
[91 nt withheld, positions 7655-7745]
G
[124 nt withheld, positions 7747-7870]
CCCATTCGCCATTCAGGCTGCGCAACTGTTGGGAAGGGCGATCGGTGCGGGCCTCTTCGCTATTACGCCA
GCTGGCGAAAGGGGGATGTGCTGCAAGGCGATTAAGTTGGGTAACGCCAGGGTTTTCCCAGTCACGACGT
TGTAAAACGACGGCCAGTGAGCGCGCCTCGTTCATTCACGTTTTTGAACCCGTGGAGGACGGGCAGACTC
GCGGTGCAAATGTGTTTTACAGCGTGATGGAGCAGATGAAGATGCTCGACACGCTGCAGAACACGCAGCT
AGATTAACCCTAGAAAGATAATCATATTGTGACGTACGTTAAAGATAATCATGTGTAAAATTGACGCATG
TGTTTTATCGGTCTGTATATCGAGGTTTATTTATTAATTTGAATAGATATTAAGTTTTATTATATTTACA
CTTACATACTAATAATAAATTCAACAAACAATTTATTTATGTTTATTTATTTATTAAAAAAAACAAAAAC
TCAAAATTTCTTCTATAAAGTAACAAAACTTTTATGAGGGACAGCCCCCCCCCAAAGCCCCCAGGGATGT
AATTACGTCCCTCCCCCGCTAGGGGGCAGCAGCGAGCCGCCCGGGGCTCCGCTCCGGTCCGGCGCTCCCC
CCGCATCCCCGAGCCGGCAGCGTGCGGGGACAGCCCGGGCACGGGGAAGGTGGCACGGGATCGCTTTCCT
CTGAACGCTTCTCGCTGCTCTTTGAGCCTGCAGACACCTGGGGGGATACGGGGAAAAGGCCTCCACGGCC
CCATAAAGATGGTTAAT
Features (pLannotate 1.2.2; 21 found; start..end, strand, type, name):
      1..241     +  promoter       U6 promoter: RNA polymerase III promoter for human U6 snRNA
    271..346     +  misc_RNA       gRNA scaffold: guide RNA scaffold for the Streptococcus pyogenes CRISPR/Cas9 system
    377..1588    +  promoter       UbC promoter: human ubiquitin C promoter
   1647..2344    +  CDS            rtTA3 (fragment): reverse tetracycline transactivator 3 activates expression from Tet-responsive promoters in the presence of doxycycline
   2274..2384    +  CDS            VP48: 3 tandem repeats of the minimal activation domain of herpes simplex virus VP16 (Cheng et al., 2013)
   2540..3002    +  misc_feature   IRES: internal ribosome entry site (IRES) of the encephalomyocarditis virus (EMCV)
   3018..3812    +  CDS            NeoR/KanR: aminoglycoside phosphotransferase from Tn5; aph(3')-II (or nptII); confers resistance to neomycin, kanamycin, and G418 (Geneticin®)
   3814..3841    +  misc_feature   WPRE (fragment): woodchuck hepatitis virus posttranscriptional regulatory element
   3854..3975    +  polyA_signal   SV40 poly(A) signal: SV40 polyadenylation signal
   3993..4085    +  ncRNA          G-CSF SLDE: Accession: RF00183 - G-CSF factor stem-loop destabilising element (SLDE)
   4782..5249    +  CDS            B (fragment): PORTL_LAMBD - Experimental evidence at protein level: Swiss-Prot protein existence level 1. Forms the portal vertex of the capsid (PubMed:6228056, PubMed:6232391). This portal plays critical roles in head assembly, genome packaging, neck/tail attachment, and genome ejection (Probable). The portal protein multimerizes as a single ring-shaped homododecamer arranged around a central channel (PubMed:6232391). Binds to the terminase subunits to form the packaging machine (PubMed:7799432). From Escherichia phage lambda (Bacteriophage lambda).
   5287..5303    -  protein_bind   lac operator: The lac repressor binds to the lac operator to inhibit transcription in E. coli. This inhibition can be relieved by adding lactose or isopropyl-β-D-thiogalactopyranoside (IPTG). lac repressor encoded by lacI
   5311..5341    -  promoter       lac promoter: promoter for the E. coli lac operon
   5356..5377    -  protein_bind   CAP binding site: CAP binding activates transcription in the presence of cAMP. E. coli catabolite activator protein
   5390..5482    -  CDS            lacI (fragment): lac repressor; lacI; The lac repressor binds to the lac operator to inhibit transcription in E. coli. This inhibition can be relieved by adding lactose or isopropyl-β-D-thiogalactopyranoside (IPTG).
   5665..6253    -  rep_origin     ori: high-copy-number ColE1/pMB1/pBR322/pUC origin of replication
   6424..7284    -  CDS            AmpR: β-lactamase; bla; confers resistance to ampicillin, carbenicillin, and related antibiotics
   7285..7389    -  promoter       AmpR promoter: bla
   7442..7870    -  rep_origin     f1 ori (sequence partly withheld): f1 bacteriophage origin of replication; arrow indicates direction of (+) strand synthesis
   7875..8030    -  CDS            lacZα (fragment): LacZα fragment of β-galactosidase; lacZ fragment
   8032..8151    +  CDS            B (fragment): PORTL_LAMBD - Experimental evidence at protein level: Swiss-Prot protein existence level 1. Forms the portal vertex of the capsid (PubMed:6228056, PubMed:6232391). This portal plays critical roles in head assembly, genome packaging, neck/tail attachment, and genome ejection (Probable). The portal protein multimerizes as a single ring-shaped homododecamer arranged around a central channel (PubMed:6232391). Binds to the terminase subunits to form the packaging machine (PubMed:7799432). From Escherichia phage lambda (Bacteriophage lambda).
