[The description below was written by a language model from this plasmid's Addgene catalogue record and pLannotate feature annotations shown in this document.]
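Description:
PB_rtTA_BsmB-HNRNPU_sgRNA_5 is an 8.7 kb piggyBac cargo plasmid built on the PB_rtTA_BsmBI backbone and classed as a CRISPR vector. It carries a single guide RNA against mouse Hnrnpu (hnRNP U, also known as SAF-A). In bacteria it replicates from a high-copy ColE1/pUC-type origin and is selected with ampicillin through the bla gene. An f1 origin and remnants of lac/lacZα cloning-vector sequence are also present. The automated annotation does not call the piggyBac terminal repeats. Two short matches to a phage lambda portal protein flank the cargo region, and these are probably spurious hits, so the transposon ends are inferred from the catalogue description rather than from the feature table.

The payload has two expression units. A human U6 RNA polymerase III promoter drives the Hnrnpu-targeting spacer, which is fused to the Streptococcus pyogenes Cas9 guide scaffold. The backbone name suggests the spacer was inserted at BsmBI sites, although the record lists the cloning sites as unknown. Downstream, the human ubiquitin C promoter drives a bicistronic transcript that encodes the reverse tetracycline transactivator rtTA3, followed by an EMCV IRES and NeoR, and ends in an SV40 polyadenylation signal. This allows G418 selection of mammalian cells that have stably integrated the cargo.

No Cas9 or Tet-responsive promoter is annotated on this plasmid. The doxycycline-inducible effector that rtTA3 activates is therefore presumably supplied from a separate construct, together with a piggyBac transposase. The stated purpose is dox-inducible knockdown of HNRNPU. The depositor reports that the knockdown was validated by western blot in trophoblast stem cells, in work on Polycomb recruitment by the lncRNAs Airn, Kcnq1ot1 and Xist.
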