Addgene plasmid #242900: PB_rtTA_BsmB-HNRNPU_sgRNA_5
Purpose: PiggyBac cargo vector with HNRNPU sgRNA 5 for dox-inducible knockdown
Depositing lab: Mauro Calabrese. Depositing organization: University of North Carolina at Chapel Hill. Publication: Correlated protein-RNA associations reveal a requirement for HNRNPU in long-range Polycomb recruitment by the lncRNAs Airn, Kcnq1ot1, and Xist. Murvin MM, Li S, Boyson SP, Zhang Z, Cherney RE, Calabrese JM. bioRxiv 2025.07.16.665154 10.1101/2025.07.16.665154.
Backbone
  Vector backbone: PB_rtTA_BsmBI
  Backbone manufacturer: Mauro Calabrese (Addgene plasmid # 126028)
  Vector type: CRISPR
Growth in bacteria
  Bacterial resistance: Ampicillin, 100 μg/mL
  Growth temperature: 37°C
  Growth strain: DH5alpha
  Copy number: High Copy
Gene/Insert
  Gene/Insert name: HNRNPU
  gRNA/shRNA sequence: AAGCGGCGCCTCTCCGACAA
  Species: M. musculus (mouse)
  Entrez Gene: Hnrnpu (a.k.a. Hnrpu, SAFA, Sp120, hnRNP U)
  Promoter: U6
  Cloning method: Restriction Enzyme; 5′ cloning site Unknown (unknown if destroyed); 3′ cloning site Unknown (unknown if destroyed)
Terms and licenses: Academic/Nonprofit Terms; Industry Terms: Not Available to Industry
Depositor comments: Knockdown validated by Western blot in Trophpblast stem cells. Please visit https://doi.org/10.1101/2025.07.16.665154 for bioRxiv preprint.
How to cite: PB_rtTA_BsmB-HNRNPU_sgRNA_5 was a gift from Mauro Calabrese (Addgene plasmid # 242900 ; http://n2t.net/addgene:242900 ; RRID:Addgene_242900)
